Addgene plasmid #192988: HyWnt3-ΔRep-D1:Luc
Purpose: Plasmid to test the Hydra Wnt3 promoter activity (partial deletion of the repressor element-D1)
Depositing lab: Brigitte Galliot. Depositing organization: University of Geneva. Publication: An evolutionarily-conserved Wnt3/beta-catenin/Sp5 feedback loop restricts head organizer activity in Hydra. Vogg MC, Beccari L, Iglesias Olle L, Rampon C, Vriz S, Perruchoud C, Wenger Y, Galliot B. Nat Commun. 2019 Jan 18;10(1):312. doi: 10.1038/s41467-018-08242-2. PubMed 30659200.
Backbone
  Vector backbone: pGL3
  Vector type: Mammalian Expression
Growth in bacteria
  Bacterial resistance: Ampicillin, 100 μg/mL
  Growth temperature: 37°C
  Growth strain: DH5alpha
  Copy number: High Copy
Gene/Insert
  Gene/Insert name: Hydra Wnt3 promoter
  Species: Hydra
  Insert size (bp): 1858
  Mutation: partial deletion of the Wnt3 repressor element-D1
  Cloning method: Restriction Enzyme; 5′ cloning site Unknown (unknown if destroyed); 3′ cloning site Unknown (unknown if destroyed)
Terms and licenses: Academic/Nonprofit Terms; Industry Terms: Not Available to Industry
How to cite: HyWnt3-ΔRep-D1:Luc was a gift from Brigitte Galliot (Addgene plasmid # 192988 ; http://n2t.net/addgene:192988 ; RRID:Addgene_192988)
