[The description below was written by a language model from this plasmid's Addgene catalogue record and pLannotate feature annotations shown in this document.]
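Description:
HyWnt3-ΔRep-D1:Luc is a luciferase reporter plasmid built on the pGL3 backbone and catalogued as a mammalian expression vector. It is designed to measure the transcriptional activity of a mutated form of the Hydra Wnt3 promoter. The insert is a 1,858 bp Hydra Wnt3 promoter fragment carrying a partial deletion (D1) of the Wnt3 repressor element. The cloning sites used are not recorded. The feature table does not annotate the promoter itself, but the unannotated stretch upstream of the luciferase coding sequence, which begins at about position 1,923 of the 6,652 nt sequence, is consistent in size and position with this insert.

The reporter is the enhanced luc+ version of firefly luciferase, followed by an SV40 polyadenylation signal. Upstream of the promoter region sit a synthetic poly(A) signal and an RNA polymerase II transcriptional pause site from the human α2 globin gene. These are standard pGL3 elements that reduce read-through transcription from the backbone, so the luciferase signal reflects the activity of the inserted promoter. In bacteria, the plasmid replicates from a high-copy ColE1/pUC-type origin and is selected with ampicillin through β-lactamase expressed from its own promoter. An f1 origin is also present. The short large T antigen, TcR and lacZα fragments are non-functional backbone remnants.

By reading out luciferase activity in transfected cells, the construct can be used to test how partial loss of the repressor element affects Wnt3 promoter output, presumably by comparison with the intact promoter or other deletion variants. The associated work concerns a Wnt3/β-catenin/Sp5 feedback loop that restricts head organizer activity in Hydra.
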