Features (pLannotate 1.2.2; 11 found; start..end, strand, type, name):
   1923..3575    +  CDS            luciferase: firefly luciferase; luc+; enhanced luc+ version of the luciferase gene
   3616..3737    -  polyA_signal   SV40 poly(A) signal: SV40 polyadenylation signal
   3760..3828    -  CDS            large T antigen (fragment): large T antigen from SV40 (simian virus 40)
   3844..3976    +  CDS            TcR (fragment): tetracycline efflux protein; tet; confers resistance to tetracycline
   4156..4744    -  rep_origin     ori: high-copy-number ColE1/pMB1/pBR322/pUC origin of replication
   4915..5775    -  CDS            AmpR: β-lactamase; bla; confers resistance to ampicillin, carbenicillin, and related antibiotics
   5776..5880    -  promoter       AmpR promoter: bla
   5907..6335    +  rep_origin     f1 ori (sequence partly withheld): f1 bacteriophage origin of replication; arrow indicates direction of (+) strand synthesis
   6367..6434    -  CDS            lacZα (fragment): LacZα fragment of β-galactosidase; lacZ fragment
   6493..6541    +  polyA_signal   poly(A) signal: synthetic polyadenylation signal
   6555..6646    +  misc_feature   pause site: RNA polymerase II transcriptional pause signal from the human α2 globin gene
>Addgene plasmid #192988 | HyWnt3-ΔRep-D1:Luc | addgene full sequence | sequence record 385731 | Addgene NGS Result
AGGTACCGAGTTGAAGAGCAAGAAAACGAATGATTGTAAATTGTACATGTCGATTGTGAAAATTGACTAT
AAATAATTATTAAAAATGTAGATTTTATGTGCGAGGAAAACATGAAGACCATAGAAAACTCCAAAGCACT
GATGTTCACTGAAAAAACTAGATAAATAAAACGATTTTAACTAAGAGGAACAGTAAAAAGATGCAACTTA
GCTAAATGATGAGTAACGCGAAATAGAGTTTTGGTTGATGGAAAAAATATCGATCGCTAACTTGAACAGC
GAACATGTAGTTTTTGTTGCTACTGGATACCAAACCATGGTAATAATGCTATCCTTTTTTTTAATTTTAA
TTTTGACTATTTTTTTAAATCTTAAGCCCGCGCTCTCCATCGGTAAAAAAGAAGACAATGGCAACCCTAA
ATTAATGTATGTATGTAAAAGGTCATCATATATTAACATATTATAATAAAATATTATTTATGTTTTAATA
CTATTTCTTATATTTTTTGATTTTCATAAAAAATGATTTGTTTTTTATAGACTACTATTATTATCATATT
ATTTTTATATTTCATTTTTATGTTTTTATTACTAATATAACTATTATTAATCTAAAACAGTGGAATAAAC
ATTTAGAATATTGTTGACTTCATATTCGCCTAAAAAGCATATGTTTACATTTTTTATTAAGTAATTATCT
TTGTTTGGCATTTAATAATATTAAAAAGTATTCGTCACCAAAACTCTGCTTTTTCAAATTTATAAATTTA
TGTTAACGTTAAAACAATGCATCAATGCATTGAACGTTTTTTTAATGGAAAAATTAACAATTTTACTATC
TTTATAAGTTTGTTTAGTTTCAAGTTTTATATAATGTAGCTTGAGTGTAAAAATATTATTTGAGTCTAAC
AATAAATCTAAAATAACTTTTTGTTGATGCTAGATTTTATACATCTTTAACAGCTATGGCGCCAAAAGAG
ACAGCGGGTGTTTTATTGAGCTACGCAGTTATTGTTTTTTTAAATTCAGTCTTTATCAAATGTTAACAAA
TAAAAATCCTGATTGCATCCCAATCAGCTCATTTGGAATATGTTATGACCAACCAAATTGTTGGCAAAGT
AGTTGTAAATTATGATGTCATCTTCTTATAGGAAAATGACATCAGTAAATAATCGTCAGAAAAAAACGTC
AGAAAACAAGTGACGTATTATAATTTTGTTTATAATATACATATATATATATAAAACTCATCGATGACAA
AACAATGACCAATAAAATATTCCTTTGATAGAGTCTCCTAATATGTTATCTTGGTAATTTGTACAATTAT
TTTATTAAATGTTTATCAATTAATGATAAATTTAAACTTATAGAGATATTTGCAATGTTGATAAAAAAGA
TGTCGATAACATATTAACGAAATAGTATATGAATATAAACATATAATATTATCATATATATTATGCACAT
CAAGTTTTATGTTTACTGACGTTTCCCTGCCTTCTAACTCCTACCTGCACAAAAAGCTTGAACTTTTATA
TTTTTTAATTAGTATAAGCAAATAGACGTCTTAAAGTTAAATCGATACTTCTTTAAAATCTTTACAAACA
TTACCATGTGAAATATTTGGCTTAATATATCAGAACAGCTATATCAATTTCACTGTAATTTTATCGCACT
GTGCTTATTATTAGATATTCAATAACCCATTGTGAAAAGGCTTAAACCCGTTTTTACTTTGTTGCTTTAA
AGGTTTGATTTAACTAACCGGAATTTCACAAGAAAAGTTTTCACATTAATTTTTAAACACAATGCAAAAA
TAAACGCAAAGAATATGCAGTTTTAAAACATGCATTTTTAAAGAAACTCGAGATCTGCGATCTAAGTAAG
CTTGGCATTCCGGTACTGTTGGTAAAGCCACCATGGAAGACGCCAAAAACATAAAGAAAGGCCCGGCGCC
ATTCTATCCGCTGGAAGATGGAACCGCTGGAGAGCAACTGCATAAGGCTATGAAGAGATACGCCCTGGTT
CCTGGAACAATTGCTTTTACAGATGCACATATCGAGGTGGACATCACTTACGCTGAGTACTTCGAAATGT
CCGTTCGGTTGGCAGAAGCTATGAAACGATATGGGCTGAATACAAATCACAGAATCGTCGTATGCAGTGA
AAACTCTCTTCAATTCTTTATGCCGGTGTTGGGCGCGTTATTTATCGGAGTTGCAGTTGCGCCCGCGAAC
GACATTTATAATGAACGTGAATTGCTCAACAGTATGGGCATTTCGCAGCCTACCGTGGTGTTCGTTTCCA
AAAAGGGGTTGCAAAAAATTTTGAACGTGCAAAAAAAGCTCCCAATCATCCAAAAAATTATTATCATGGA
TTCTAAAACGGATTACCAGGGATTTCAGTCGATGTACACGTTCGTCACATCTCATCTACCTCCCGGTTTT
AATGAATACGATTTTGTGCCAGAGTCCTTCGATAGGGACAAGACAATTGCACTGATCATGAACTCCTCTG
GATCTACTGGTCTGCCTAAAGGTGTCGCTCTGCCTCATAGAACTGCCTGCGTGAGATTCTCGCATGCCAG
AGATCCTATTTTTGGCAATCAAATCATTCCGGATACTGCGATTTTAAGTGTTGTTCCATTCCATCACGGT
TTTGGAATGTTTACTACACTCGGATATTTGATATGTGGATTTCGAGTCGTCTTAATGTATAGATTTGAAG
AAGAGCTGTTTCTGAGGAGCCTTCAGGATTACAAGATTCAAAGTGCGCTGCTGGTGCCAACCCTATTCTC
CTTCTTCGCCAAAAGCACTCTGATTGACAAATACGATTTATCTAATTTACACGAAATTGCTTCTGGTGGC
GCTCCCCTCTCTAAGGAAGTCGGGGAAGCGGTTGCCAAGAGGTTCCATCTGCCAGGTATCAGGCAAGGAT
ATGGGCTCACTGAGACTACATCAGCTATTCTGATTACACCCGAGGGGGATGATAAACCGGGCGCGGTCGG
TAAAGTTGTTCCATTTTTTGAAGCGAAGGTTGTGGATCTGGATACCGGGAAAACGCTGGGCGTTAATCAA
AGAGGCGAACTGTGTGTGAGAGGTCCTATGATTATGTCCGGTTATGTAAACAATCCGGAAGCGACCAACG
CCTTGATTGACAAGGATGGATGGCTACATTCTGGAGACATAGCTTACTGGGACGAAGACGAACACTTCTT
CATCGTTGACCGCCTGAAGTCTCTGATTAAGTACAAAGGCTATCAGGTGGCTCCCGCTGAATTGGAATCC
ATCTTGCTCCAACACCCCAACATCTTCGACGCAGGTGTCGCAGGTCTTCCCGACGATGACGCCGGTGAAC
TTCCCGCCGCCGTTGTTGTTTTGGAGCACGGAAAGACGATGACGGAAAAAGAGATCGTGGATTACGTCGC
CAGTCAAGTAACAACCGCGAAAAAGTTGCGCGGAGGAGTTGTGTTTGTGGACGAAGTACCGAAAGGTCTT
ACCGGAAAACTCGACGCAAGAAAAATCAGAGAGATCCTCATAAAGGCCAAGAAGGGCGGAAAGATCGCCG
TGTAATTCTAGAGTCGGGGCGGCCGGCCGCTTCGAGCAGACATGATAAGATACATTGATGAGTTTGGACA
AACCACAACTAGAATGCAGTGAAAAAAATGCTTTATTTGTGAAATTTGTGATGCTATTGCTTTATTTGTA
ACCATTATAAGCTGCAATAAACAAGTTAACAACAACAATTGCATTCATTTTATGTTTCAGGTTCAGGGGG
AGGTGTGGGAGGTTTTTTAAAGCAAGTAAAACCTCTACAAATGTGGTAAAATCGATAAGGATCCGTCGAC
CGATGCCCTTGAGAGCCTTCAACCCAGTCAGCTCCTTCCGGTGGGCGCGGGGCATGACTATCGTCGCCGC
ACTTATGACTGTCTTCTTTATCATGCAACTCGTAGGACAGGTGCCGGCAGCGCTCTTCCGCTTCCTCGCT
CACTGACTCGCTGCGCTCGGTCGTTCGGCTGCGGCGAGCGGTATCAGCTCACTCAAAGGCGGTAATACGG
TTATCCACAGAATCAGGGGATAACGCAGGAAAGAACATGTGAGCAAAAGGCCAGCAAAAGGCCAGGAACC
GTAAAAAGGCCGCGTTGCTGGCGTTTTTCCATAGGCTCCGCCCCCCTGACGAGCATCACAAAAATCGACG
CTCAAGTCAGAGGTGGCGAAACCCGACAGGACTATAAAGATACCAGGCGTTTCCCCCTGGAAGCTCCCTC
GTGCGCTCTCCTGTTCCGACCCTGCCGCTTACCGGATACCTGTCCGCCTTTCTCCCTTCGGGAAGCGTGG
CGCTTTCTCATAGCTCACGCTGTAGGTATCTCAGTTCGGTGTAGGTCGTTCGCTCCAAGCTGGGCTGTGT
GCACGAACCCCCCGTTCAGCCCGACCGCTGCGCCTTATCCGGTAACTATCGTCTTGAGTCCAACCCGGTA
AGACACGACTTATCGCCACTGGCAGCAGCCACTGGTAACAGGATTAGCAGAGCGAGGTATGTAGGCGGTG
CTACAGAGTTCTTGAAGTGGTGGCCTAACTACGGCTACACTAGAAGAACAGTATTTGGTATCTGCGCTCT
GCTGAAGCCAGTTACCTTCGGAAAAAGAGTTGGTAGCTCTTGATCCGGCAAACAAACCACCGCTGGTAGC
GGTGGTTTTTTTGTTTGCAAGCAGCAGATTACGCGCAGAAAAAAAGGATCTCAAGAAGATCCTTTGATCT
TTTCTACGGGGTCTGACGCTCAGTGGAACGAAAACTCACGTTAAGGGATTTTGGTCATGAGATTATCAAA
AAGGATCTTCACCTAGATCCTTTTAAATTAAAAATGAAGTTTTAAATCAATCTAAAGTATATATGAGTAA
ACTTGGTCTGACAGTTACCAATGCTTAATCAGTGAGGCACCTATCTCAGCGATCTGTCTATTTCGTTCAT
CCATAGTTGCCTGACTCCCCGTCGTGTAGATAACTACGATACGGGAGGGCTTACCATCTGGCCCCAGTGC
TGCAATGATACCGCGAGACCCACGCTCACCGGCTCCAGATTTATCAGCAATAAACCAGCCAGCCGGAAGG
GCCGAGCGCAGAAGTGGTCCTGCAACTTTATCCGCCTCCATCCAGTCTATTAATTGTTGCCGGGAAGCTA
GAGTAAGTAGTTCGCCAGTTAATAGTTTGCGCAACGTTGTTGCCATTGCTACAGGCATCGTGGTGTCACG
CTCGTCGTTTGGTATGGCTTCATTCAGCTCCGGTTCCCAACGATCAAGGCGAGTTACATGATCCCCCATG
TTGTGCAAAAAAGCGGTTAGCTCCTTCGGTCCTCCGATCGTTGTCAGAAGTAAGTTGGCCGCAGTGTTAT
CACTCATGGTTATGGCAGCACTGCATAATTCTCTTACTGTCATGCCATCCGTAAGATGCTTTTCTGTGAC
TGGTGAGTACTCAACCAAGTCATTCTGAGAATAGTGTATGCGGCGACCGAGTTGCTCTTGCCCGGCGTCA
ATACGGGATAATACCGCGCCACATAGCAGAACTTTAAAAGTGCTCATCATTGGAAAACGTTCTTCGGGGC
GAAAACTCTCAAGGATCTTACCGCTGTTGAGATCCAGTTCGATGTAACCCACTCGTGCACCCAACTGATC
TTCAGCATCTTTTACTTTCACCAGCGTTTCTGGGTGAGCAAAAACAGGAAGGCAAAATGCCGCAAAAAAG
GGAATAAGGGCGACACGGAAATGTTGAATACTCATACTCTTCCTTTTTCAATATTATTGAAGCATTTATC
AGGGTTATTGTCTCATGAGCGGATACATATTTGAATGTATTTAGAAAAATAAACAAATAGGGGTTCCGCG
CACATTTCCCCGAAAAGTGCCACCTG
[124 nt withheld, positions 5907-6030]
C
[91 nt withheld, positions 6032-6122]
A
[49 nt withheld, positions 6124-6172]
CCTTTGACGTTGGAGTCCACGTTCTTT
[37 nt withheld, positions 6200-6236]
ACCCTATCTCGGTCTATTCTTTTGATTTATAAGGGATTTTGCCGATTTCGGCCTATTGGTTAAAAAATGA
GCTGATTTAACAAAAATTTAACGCGAATTTTAACAAAATATTAACGCTTACAATTTGCCATTCGCCATTC
AGGCTGCGCAACTGTTGGGAAGGGCGATCGGTGCGGGCCTCTTCGCTATTACGCCAGCCCAAGCTACCAT
GATAAGTAAGTAATATTAAGGTACGGGAGGTACTTGGAGCGGCCGCAATAAAATATCTTTATTTTCATTA
CATCTGTGTGTTGGTTTTTTGTGTGAATCGATAGTACTAACATACGCTCTCCATCAAAACAAAACGAAAC
AAAACAAACTAGCAAAATAGGCTGTCCCCAGTGCAAGTGCAGGTGCCAGAACATTTCTCTATCGAT
